Addgene plasmid #20962: pLenti X2 Blast/pTER shLUC (w618-1)
Purpose: 3rd gen lentiviral Luciferase shRNA (H1/TO promoter), 3’LTR insertion, Blast
Depositing lab: Eric Campeau. Depositing organization: University of Massachusetts, Worcester. Publication: A versatile viral system for expression and depletion of proteins in mammalian cells. Campeau E, Ruhl VE, Rodier F, Smith CL, Rahmberg BL, Fuss JO, Campisi J, Yaswen P, Cooper PK, Kaufman PD.. PLoS One. 2009 Aug 6;4(8):e6529. 10.1371/journal.pone.0006529 PubMed 19657394.
Backbone
  Vector backbone: p156RRL-sinPPT-CMV-GFP-PRE/Nhe I
  Backbone size w/o insert (bp): 7471
  Vector type: Lentiviral, RNAi
  Selectable markers: Blasticidin
Growth in bacteria
  Bacterial resistance: Ampicillin, 100 μg/mL
  Growth temperature: 37°C
  Growth strain: Stbl3
  Growth instructions: Stbl3, 37oC
  Copy number: High Copy
Gene/Insert
  Gene/Insert name: Firefly luciferase shRNA
  Insert size (bp): 50
  Cloning method: Restriction Enzyme; 5′ cloning site Bgl II (destroyed during cloning); 3′ cloning site Hind III (not destroyed)
  Sequencing primers: 5′ H1
Terms and licenses: Academic/Nonprofit Terms; Industry Terms: Not Available to Industry
How to cite: pLenti X2 Blast/pTER shLUC (w618-1) was a gift from Eric Campeau (Addgene plasmid # 20962 ; http://n2t.net/addgene:20962 ; RRID:Addgene_20962)
