[The description below was written by a language model from this plasmid's Addgene catalogue record and pLannotate feature annotations shown in this document.]
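Description:
pLenti X2 Blast/pTER shLUC (w618-1) is a third-generation, self-inactivating lentiviral RNAi vector built on the p156RRL-sinPPT-CMV-GFP-PRE/Nhe I backbone and carrying a short hairpin RNA against firefly luciferase. In bacteria it is maintained through a high-copy ColE1/pUC-type origin with ampicillin resistance (AmpR); an f1 origin and remnants of a lac/lacZα cloning region with T3 and T7 promoters are also annotated. The viral genome is transcribed in packaging cells from an RSV promoter fused to a truncated HIV-1 5' LTR, making it Tat-independent. This is followed by the Ψ packaging signal with a partial gag sequence, the Rev response element, and the cPPT/CTS, which support packaging, nuclear export of the genomic RNA and transduction. A WPRE lies downstream, followed by an SV40 early promoter (with a bacterial EM7 promoter) driving the blasticidin S deaminase gene for selection of transduced mammalian cells.

The roughly 50 bp hairpin was cloned by restriction between Bgl II (destroyed) and Hind III sites downstream of an H1 promoter carrying tet operator sequence (H1/TO, from pTER), so expression should be repressible in cells expressing the Tet repressor and inducible with tetracycline or doxycycline, and constitutive otherwise. This cassette sits in reverse orientation, flanked by attB1 and attB2 Gateway recombination sites, just upstream of the annotated ΔU3 3' LTR sequence, consistent with the stated 3' LTR insertion. Because that region is copied to the 5' LTR during reverse transcription, the integrated provirus is expected to carry two copies of the shRNA cassette. The hairpin itself is not annotated in the feature table. The record does not state a specific use, but a luciferase-targeting hairpin typically serves as a non-targeting control in knockdown experiments or to silence a luciferase reporter.
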