Features (pLannotate 1.2.2; 30 found; start..end, strand, type, name):
     27..131     +  promoter       AmpR promoter: bla
    132..992     +  CDS            AmpR: β-lactamase; bla; confers resistance to ampicillin, carbenicillin, and related antibiotics
   1163..1751    +  rep_origin     ori: high-copy-number ColE1/pMB1/pBR322/pUC origin of replication
   1934..2026    +  CDS            lacI (fragment): lac repressor; lacI; The lac repressor binds to the lac operator to inhibit transcription in E. coli. This inhibition can be relieved by adding lactose or isopropyl-β-D-thiogalactopyranoside (IPTG).
   2039..2060    +  protein_bind   CAP binding site: CAP binding activates transcription in the presence of cAMP. E. coli catabolite activator protein
   2075..2105    +  promoter       lac promoter: promoter for the E. coli lac operon
   2113..2129    +  protein_bind   lac operator: The lac repressor binds to the lac operator to inhibit transcription in E. coli. This inhibition can be relieved by adding lactose or isopropyl-β-D-thiogalactopyranoside (IPTG). lac repressor encoded by lacI
   2174..2192    +  promoter       T3 promoter: promoter for bacteriophage T3 RNA polymerase
   2220..2441    +  promoter       RSV promoter: Rous sarcoma virus enhancer/promoter
   2448..2628    +  LTR            5' LTR (truncated): truncated 5' long terminal repeat (LTR) from HIV-1
   2672..2797    +  misc_feature   HIV-1 Ψ: packaging signal of human immunodeficiency virus type 1
   2781..3144    +  CDS            HIV-1 gag (fragment): gag protein from human immunodeficiency virus 1; gag
   3239..3575    +  ncRNA          RRE: Accession: RF00036 - HIV Rev response element
   3611..4000    +  CDS            env (fragment): ENV_HV1H2 - Experimental evidence at protein level: Swiss-Prot protein existence level 1. [Transmembrane protein gp41]: Acts as a class I viral fusion protein. Under the current model, the protein has at least 3 conformational states: pre-fusion native state, pre-hairpin intermediate state, and post-fusion hairpin state. During fusion of viral and target intracellular membranes, the coiled coil regions (heptad repeats) assume a trimer-of-hairpins structure, positioning the fusion peptide in close proximity to the C-terminal region of the ectodomain. The formation of this structure appears to d
   4012..4129    +  misc_feature   cPPT/CTS: central polypurine tract and central termination sequence of HIV-1
   4183..4771    +  misc_feature   WPRE: woodchuck hepatitis virus posttranscriptional regulatory element
   4827..5157    +  promoter       SV40 promoter: SV40 enhancer and early promoter
   5205..5252    +  promoter       EM7 promoter: synthetic bacterial promoter&nbsp
   5271..5669    +  CDS            BSD: blasticidin S deaminase; Aspergillus terreus BSD; confers resistance to blasticidin
   5686..5802    +  CDS            nef (fragment): NEF_HV1LA - Experimental evidence at protein level: Swiss-Prot protein existence level 1. Extracellular Nef protein targets CD4(+) T-lymphocytes for apoptosis by interacting with CXCR4 surface receptors. From Human immunodeficiency virus type 1 group M subtype B (isolate Lai) (HIV-1).
   5799..5823    +  protein_bind   attB2: mutant version of attB; recombination site for the Gateway® BP reaction BP Clonase™
   5955..5974    -  promoter       PLtetO-1 promoter (fragment): modified phage lambda PL promoter with tet operator sites (Lutz and Bujard, 1997)
   5973..6173    -  promoter       H1 promoter (fragment): human H1 RNA promoter
   6216..6240    -  protein_bind   attB1: mutant version of attB; recombination site for the Gateway® BP reaction BP Clonase™
   6275..6495    +  LTR            3' LTR (ΔU3) (fragment): self-inactivating 3' long terminal repeat (LTR) from HIV-1
   6567..6688    +  polyA_signal   SV40 poly(A) signal: SV40 polyadenylation signal
   6707..6842    +  rep_origin     SV40 ori: SV40 origin of replication
   6875..6893    -  promoter       T7 promoter: promoter for bacteriophage T7 RNA polymerase
   6901..7056    +  CDS            lacZα (fragment): LacZα fragment of β-galactosidase; lacZ fragment
   7064..7519    +  rep_origin     f1 ori (sequence partly withheld): f1 bacteriophage origin of replication; arrow indicates direction of (+) strand synthesis
>Addgene plasmid #20962 | pLenti X2 Blast/pTER shLUC (w618-1) | depositor full sequence | sequence record 9782 | Author sequence
CAGGTGGCACTTTTCGGGGAAATGTGCGCGGAACCCCTATTTGTTTATTTTTCTAAATACATTCAAATAT
GTATCCGCTCATGAGACAATAACCCTGATAAATGCTTCAATAATATTGAAAAAGGAAGAGTATGAGTATT
CAACATTTCCGTGTCGCCCTTATTCCCTTTTTTGCGGCATTTTGCCTTCCTGTTTTTGCTCACCCAGAAA
CGCTGGTGAAAGTAAAAGATGCTGAAGATCAGTTGGGTGCACGAGTGGGTTACATCGAACTGGATCTCAA
CAGCGGTAAGATCCTTGAGAGTTTTCGCCCCGAAGAACGTTTTCCAATGATGAGCACTTTTAAAGTTCTG
CTATGTGGCGCGGTATTATCCCGTATTGACGCCGGGCAAGAGCAACTCGGTCGCCGCATACACTATTCTC
AGAATGACTTGGTTGAGTACTCACCAGTCACAGAAAAGCATCTTACGGATGGCATGACAGTAAGAGAATT
ATGCAGTGCTGCCATAACCATGAGTGATAACACTGCGGCCAACTTACTTCTGACAACGATCGGAGGACCG
AAGGAGCTAACCGCTTTTTTGCACAACATGGGGGATCATGTAACTCGCCTTGATCGTTGGGAACCGGAGC
TGAATGAAGCCATACCAAACGACGAGCGTGACACCACGATGCCTGTAGCAATGGCAACAACGTTGCGCAA
ACTATTAACTGGCGAACTACTTACTCTAGCTTCCCGGCAACAATTAATAGACTGGATGGAGGCGGATAAA
GTTGCAGGACCACTTCTGCGCTCGGCCCTTCCGGCTGGCTGGTTTATTGCTGATAAATCTGGAGCCGGTG
AGCGTGGGTCTCGCGGTATCATTGCAGCACTGGGGCCAGATGGTAAGCCCTCCCGTATCGTAGTTATCTA
CACGACGGGGAGTCAGGCAACTATGGATGAACGAAATAGACAGATCGCTGAGATAGGTGCCTCACTGATT
AAGCATTGGTAACTGTCAGACCAAGTTTACTCATATATACTTTAGATTGATTTAAAACTTCATTTTTAAT
TTAAAAGGATCTAGGTGAAGATCCTTTTTGATAATCTCATGACCAAAATCCCTTAACGTGAGTTTTCGTT
CCACTGAGCGTCAGACCCCGTAGAAAAGATCAAAGGATCTTCTTGAGATCCTTTTTTTCTGCGCGTAATC
TGCTGCTTGCAAACAAAAAAACCACCGCTACCAGCGGTGGTTTGTTTGCCGGATCAAGAGCTACCAACTC
TTTTTCCGAAGGTAACTGGCTTCAGCAGAGCGCAGATACCAAATACTGTCCTTCTAGTGTAGCCGTAGTT
AGGCCACCACTTCAAGAACTCTGTAGCACCGCCTACATACCTCGCTCTGCTAATCCTGTTACCAGTGGCT
GCTGCCAGTGGCGATAAGTCGTGTCTTACCGGGTTGGACTCAAGACGATAGTTACCGGATAAGGCGCAGC
GGTCGGGCTGAACGGGGGGTTCGTGCACACAGCCCAGCTTGGAGCGAACGACCTACACCGAACTGAGATA
CCTACAGCGTGAGCTATGAGAAAGCGCCACGCTTCCCGAAGGGAGAAAGGCGGACAGGTATCCGGTAAGC
GGCAGGGTCGGAACAGGAGAGCGCACGAGGGAGCTTCCAGGGGGAAACGCCTGGTATCTTTATAGTCCTG
TCGGGTTTCGCCACCTCTGACTTGAGCGTCGATTTTTGTGATGCTCGTCAGGGGGGCGGAGCCTATGGAA
AAACGCCAGCAACGCGGCCTTTTTACGGTTCCTGGCCTTTTGCTGGCCTTTTGCTCACATGTTCTTTCCT
GCGTTATCCCCTGATTCTGTGGATAACCGTATTACCGCCTTTGAGTGAGCTGATACCGCTCGCCGCAGCC
GAACGACCGAGCGCAGCGAGTCAGTGAGCGAGGAAGCGGAAGAGCGCCCAATACGCAAACCGCCTCTCCC
CGCGCGTTGGCCGATTCATTAATGCAGCTGGCACGACAGGTTTCCCGACTGGAAAGCGGGCAGTGAGCGC
AACGCAATTAATGTGAGTTAGCTCACTCATTAGGCACCCCAGGCTTTACACTTTATGCTTCCGGCTCGTA
TGTTGTGTGGAATTGTGAGCGGATAACAATTTCACACAGGAAACAGCTATGACCATGATTACGCCAAGCG
CGCAATTAACCCTCACTAAAGGGAACAAAAGCTGGAGCTGCAAGCTTAATGTAGTCTTATGCAATACTCT
TGTAGTCTTGCAACATGGTAACGATGAGTTAGCAACATGCCTTACAAGGAGAGAAAAAGCACCGTGCATG
CCGATTGGTGGAAGTAAGGTGGTACGATCGTGCCTTATTAGGAAGGCAACAGACGGGTCTGACATGGATT
GGACGAACCACTGAATTGCCGCATTGCAGAGATATTGTATTTAAGTGCCTAGCTCGATACAATAAACGGG
TCTCTCTGGTTAGACCAGATCTGAGCCTGGGAGCTCTCTGGCTAACTAGGGAACCCACTGCTTAAGCCTC
AATAAAGCTTGCCTTGAGTGCTTCAAGTAGTGTGTGCCCGTCTGTTGTGTGACTCTGGTAACTAGAGATC
CCTCAGACCCTTTTAGTCAGTGTGGAAAATCTCTAGCAGTGGCGCCCGAACAGGGACCTGAAAGCGAAAG
GGAAACCAGAGCTCTCTCGACGCAGGACTCGGCTTGCTGAAGCGCGCACGGCAAGAGGCGAGGGGCGGCG
ACTGGTGAGTACGCCAAAAATTTTGACTAGCGGAGGCTAGAAGGAGAGAGATGGGTGCGAGAGCGTCAGT
ATTAAGCGGGGGAGAATTAGATCGCGATGGGAAAAAATTCGGTTAAGGCCAGGGGGAAAGAAAAAATATA
AATTAAAACATATAGTATGGGCAAGCAGGGAGCTAGAACGATTCGCAGTTAATCCTGGCCTGTTAGAAAC
ATCAGAAGGCTGTAGACAAATACTGGGACAGCTACAACCATCCCTTCAGACAGGATCAGAAGAACTTAGA
TCATTATATAATACAGTAGCAACCCTCTATTGTGTGCATCAAAGGATAGAGATAAAAGACACCAAGGAAG
CTTTAGACAAGATAGAGGAAGAGCAAAACAAAAGTAAGACCACCGCACAGCAAGCGGCCGCTGATCTTCA
GACCTGGAGGAGGAGATATGAGGGACAATTGGAGAAGTGAATTATATAAATATAAAGTAGTAAAAATTGA
ACCATTAGGAGTAGCACCCACCAAGGCAAAGAGAAGAGTGGTGCAGAGAGAAAAAAGAGCAGTGGGAATA
GGAGCTTTGTTCCTTGGGTTCTTGGGAGCAGCAGGAAGCACTATGGGCGCAGCCTCAATGACGCTGACGG
TACAGGCCAGACAATTATTGTCTGGTATAGTGCAGCAGCAGAACAATTTGCTGAGGGCTATTGAGGCGCA
ACAGCATCTGTTGCAACTCACAGTCTGGGGCATCAAGCAGCTCCAGGCAAGAATCCTGGCTGTGGAAAGA
TACCTAAAGGATCAACAGCTCCTGGGGATTTGGGGTTGCTCTGGAAAACTCATTTGCACCACTGCTGTGC
CTTGGAATGCTAGTTGGAGTAATAAATCTCTGGAACAGATTGGAATCACACGACCTGGATGGAGTGGGAC
AGAGAAATTAACAATTACACAAGCTTAATACACTCCTTAATTGAAGAATCGCAAAACCAGCAAGAAAAGA
ATGAACAAGAATTATTGGAATTAGATAAATGGGCAAGTTTGTGGAATTGGTTTAACATAACAAATTGGCT
GTGGTATATAAAATTATTCATAATGATAGTAGGAGGCTTGGTAGGTTTAAGAATAGTTTTTGCTGTACTT
TCTATAGTGAATAGAGTTAGGCAGGGATATTCACCATTATCGTTTCAGACCCACCTCCCAACCCCGAGGG
GACCCGACAGGCCCGAAGGAATAGAAGAAGAAGGTGGAGAGAGAGACAGAGACAGATCCATTCGATTAGT
GAACGGATCTCGACGGTTAACTTTTAAAAGAAAAGGGGGGATTGGGGGGTACAGTGCAGGGGAAAGAATA
GTAGACATAATAGCAACAGACATACAAACTAAAGAATTACAAAAACAAATTACAAAAATTCAAAATTTTA
TTCCAGTGTGGTGGAATTCTGCAGATATCCAGCACAGTGGCGGCCGCTCGACAATCAACCTCTGGATTAC
AAAATTTGTGAAAGATTGACTGGTATTCTTAACTATGTTGCTCCTTTTACGCTATGTGGATACGCTGCTT
TAATGCCTTTGTATCATGCTATTGCTTCCCGTATGGCTTTCATTTTCTCCTCCTTGTATAAATCCTGGTT
GCTGTCTCTTTATGAGGAGTTGTGGCCCGTTGTCAGGCAACGTGGCGTGGTGTGCACTGTGTTTGCTGAC
GCAACCCCCACTGGTTGGGGCATTGCCACCACCTGTCAGCTCCTTTCCGGGACTTTCGCTTTCCCCCTCC
CTATTGCCACGGCGGAACTCATCGCCGCCTGCCTTGCCCGCTGCTGGACAGGGGCTCGGCTGTTGGGCAC
TGACAATTCCGTGGTGTTGTCGGGGAAGCTGACGTCCTTTCCATGGCTGCTCGCCTGTGTTGCCACCTGG
ATTCTGCGCGGGACGTCCTTCTGCTACGTCCCTTCGGCCCTCAATCCAGCGGACCTTCCTTCCCGCGGCC
TGCTGCCGGCTCTGCGGCCTCTTCCGCGTCTTCGCCTTCGCCCTCAGACGAGTCGGATCTCCCTTTGGGC
CGCCTCCCCGCCTGGAATTCTGCAGATATCCGGTTAGTAATGAGTTTGGAATTAATTCTGTGGAATGTGT
GTCAGTTAGGGTGTGGAAAGTCCCCAGGCTCCCCAGGCAGGCAGAAGTATGCAAAGCATGCATCTCAATT
AGTCAGCAACCAGGTGTGGAAAGTCCCCAGGCTCCCCAGCAGGCAGAAGTATGCAAAGCATGCATCTCAA
TTAGTCAGCAACCATAGTCCCGCCCCTAACTCCGCCCATCCCGCCCCTAACTCCGCCCAGTTCCGCCCAT
TCTCCGCCCCATGGCTGACTAATTTTTTTTATTTATGCAGAGGCCGAGGCCGCCTCTGCCTCTGAGCTAT
TCCAGAAGTAGTGAGGAGGCTTTTTTGGAGGCCTAGGCTTTTGCAAAAAGCTCCCGGGAGCTTGTATATC
CATTTTCGGATCTGATCAGCACGTGTTGACAATTAATCATCGGCATAGTATATCGGCATAGTATAATACG
ACAAGGTGAGGAACTAAACCATGGCCAAGCCTTTGTCTCAAGAAGAATCCACCCTCATTGAAAGAGCAAC
GGCTACAATCAACAGCATCCCCATCTCTGAAGACTACAGCGTCGCCAGCGCAGCTCTCTCTAGCGACGGC
CGCATCTTCACTGGTGTCAATGTATATCATTTTACTGGGGGACCTTGTGCAGAACTCGTGGTGCTGGGCA
CTGCTGCTGCTGCGGCAGCTGGCAACCTGACTTGTATCGTCGCGATCGGAAATGAGAACAGGGGCATCTT
GAGCCCCTGCGGACGGTGCCGACAGGTGCTTCTCGATCTGCATCCTGGGATCAAAGCCATAGTGAAGGAC
AGTGATGGACAGCCGACGGCAGTTGGGATTCGTGAATTGCTGCCCTCTGGTTATGTGTGGGAGGGCTAAG
CACAATTCGAGCTCGGTACCTTTAAGACCAATGACTTACAAGGCAGCTGTAGATCTTAGCCACTTTTTAA
AAGAAAAGGGGGGACTGGAAGGGCTAGACTCGAGCGGCCGCCACTGTGCTGGATATCAACCACTTTGTAC
AAGAAAGCTGGGTCTAGATATCTCGAGTGCGGCCGCGAATTCCACCACACTGGACTAGTGGATCCGAGCT
CGGTACCAAGCTTTTCCAAAAACTTACGCTGAGTACTTCGAGGACAGCACACTCGAAGTACTCAGCGTAA
GGGGATCTCTATCACTGATAGGGAACTTATAAGATTCCCAAATCCAAAGACATTTCACGTTTATGGTGAT
TTCCCAGAACACATAGCGACATGCAAATATTGCAGGGCGCCACTCCCCTGTCCCTCACAGCCATCTTCCT
GCCAGGGCGCACGCGCGCTGGGTGTTCCCGCCTAGTGACACTGGGCCGCGATTCCTTGGAGCGGGTTGAT
GACGTCAGCGTTCGAATTCGGTACCGGATCCAGTCGACTGAATTGGTTCCTTTAAAGCCTGCTTTTTTGT
ACAAACTTGTTGATATCTGCAGAATTCCACCACACTGGACTAGCTCACTCCCAACGAAGACAAGATCTGC
TTTTTGCTTGTACTGGGTCTCTCTGGTTAGACCAGATCTGAGCCTGGGAGCTCTCTGGCTGCCTAGGGAA
CCCACTGCTTAAGCCTCAATAAAGCTTGCCTTGAGTGCTTCAAGTAGTGTGTGCCCGTCTGTTGTGTGAC
TCTGGTAACTAGAGATCCCTCAGACCCTTTTAGTCAGTGTGGAAAATCTCTAGCAGTAGTAGTTCATGTC
ATCTTATTATTCAGTATTTATAACTTGCAAAGAAATGAATATCAGAGAGTGAGAGGAACTTGTTTATTGC
AGCTTATAATGGTTACAAATAAAGCAATAGCATCACAAATTTCACAAATAAAGCATTTTTTTCACTGCAT
TCTAGTTGTGGTTTGTCCAAACTCATCAATGTATCTTATCATGTCTGGCTCTAGCTATCCCGCCCCTAAC
TCCGCCCAGTTCCGCCCATTCTCCGCCCCATGGCTGACTAATTTTTTTTATTTATGCAGAGGCCGAGGCC
GCCTCGGCCTCTGAGCTATTCCAGAAGTAGTGAGGAGGCTTTTTTGGAGGCCTAGGCTTTTGCGTCGAGA
CGTACCCAATTCGCCCTATAGTGAGTCGTATTACGCGCGCTCACTGGCCGTCGTTTTACAACGTCGTGAC
TGGGAAAACCCTGGCGTTACCCAACTTAATCGCCTTGCAGCACATCCCCCTTTCGCCAGCTGGCGTAATA
GCGAAGAGGCCCGCACCGATCGCCCTTCCCAACAGTTGCGCAGCCTGAATGGCGAATGGCGCG
[124 nt withheld, positions 7064-7187]
C
[91 nt withheld, positions 7189-7279]
A
[49 nt withheld, positions 7281-7329]
CCTTTGACGTTGGAGTCCACGTTCTTT
[37 nt withheld, positions 7357-7393]
ACCCTATCTCGGTCTATTCTTTTGATTTATAAGGGATTTTGCCGATTTCGGCCTATTGGTTAAAAAATGA
GCTGATTTAACAAAAATTTAACGCGAATTTTAACAAAATATTAACGTTTACAATTTCC
