>Addgene plasmid #20962 | pLenti X2 Blast/pTER shLUC (w618-1) | addgene partial sequence | sequence record 27256 | 20962 with H1
AGTGATGTCTTTGGATTTGGGATCTTATAAGTTCCCTATCAGTGATAGAGATCCCCTTACGCTGAGTACT
TCGAGTGTGCTGTCCTCGAAGTACTCAGCGTAAGTTTTTGGAAAAGCTTGGTACCGAGCTCGGATCCACT
AGTCCAGTGTGGTGGAATTCGCGGCCGCACTCGAGATATCTAGACCCAGCTTTCTTGTACAAAGTGGTTG
ATATCCAGCACAGTGGCGGCCGCTCGAGTCTAGCCCTTCCAGTCCCCCCTTTTCTTTTAAAAAGTGGCTA
AGATCTACAGCTGCCTTGTAAGTCATTGGTCTTAAAGGTACCGAGCTCGAATTGTGCTTAGCCCTCCCAC
ACATAACCAGAGGGCAGCAATTCACGAATCCCAACTGCCGTCGGCTGTCCATCACTGTCCTTCACTATGG
CTTTGATCCCAGGATGCAGATCGAGAAGCACCTGTCGGCACCGTCCGCAGGGGCTCAAGATGCCCCTGTT
CTCATTTCCGATCGCGACGATACAAGTCAGGTTGCCAGCTGCCGCAGCAGCAGCAGTGCCCAGCACCACG
AGTTCTGCACAAGGTCCCCCAGTAAAATGATATACATTGACACCAGTGAAGATGCGGCCGTCGCTAGAGA
GAGCTGCGCT
